Addgene plasmid #42043: pmyc-GFP-TNRC6A-del.GW-II+III-NES-mut
Depositing lab: Kumiko Ui-Tei. Depositing organization: The University of Tokyo. Publication: Human TNRC6A is an Argonaute-navigator protein for microRNA-mediated gene silencing in the nucleus. Nishi K, Nishi A, Nagasawa T, Ui-Tei K. RNA. 2013 Jan;19(1):17-35. doi: 10.1261/rna.034769.112. Epub 2012 Nov 13. PubMed 23150874.
Backbone
  Vector backbone: pcDNA3.1
  Backbone size w/o insert (bp): 5338
  Total vector size (bp): 10705
  Vector type: Mammalian Expression
  Selectable markers: Neomycin (select with G418)
Growth in bacteria
  Bacterial resistance: Ampicillin, 100 μg/mL
  Growth temperature: 37°C
  Growth strain: DH5alpha
  Copy number: High Copy
Gene/Insert
  Gene/Insert name: TNRC6A (alt name: GW182)
  Species: H. sapiens (human)
  Mutation: deleted aa716-772 and aa804-924, F951A, F955A, I958A, F960A
  GenBank ID: AAK62026.1
  Entrez Gene: TNRC6A (a.k.a. CAGH26, FAME6, GW1, GW182, TNRC6)
  Promoter: CMV
  Tag / fusion protein: Myc (N terminal on insert); EGFP (N terminal on insert)
  Cloning method: Restriction Enzyme; 5′ cloning site NheI (not destroyed); 3′ cloning site XbaI (not destroyed)
  Sequencing primers: 5′ CGCAAATGGGCGGTAGGCGTG
Terms and licenses: Academic/Nonprofit Terms; Industry Terms: Not Available to Industry
How to cite: pmyc-GFP-TNRC6A-del.GW-II+III-NES-mut was a gift from Kumiko Ui-Tei (Addgene plasmid # 42043 ; http://n2t.net/addgene:42043 ; RRID:Addgene_42043)
