[The description below was written by a language model from this plasmid's Addgene catalogue record and pLannotate feature annotations shown in this document.]
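Description:
pmyc-GFP-TNRC6A-del.GW-II+III-NES-mut is a 10.7 kb mammalian expression plasmid built on the pcDNA3.1 backbone. It is propagated in E. coli through a high-copy ColE1/pUC-type origin with ampicillin selection (AmpR under its own bla promoter), and it also carries an f1 phage origin. For selection in mammalian cells, an SV40 early promoter drives a neomycin phosphotransferase gene followed by an SV40 polyadenylation signal, allowing G418 selection of stable transfectants. Small annotated fragments such as the lac promoter/operator region, bom, a ble fragment and a short HIV-1 LTR match appear to be backbone remnants or incidental matches rather than functional parts of the design.

The payload is a human TNRC6A (GW182) coding sequence cloned between NheI and XbaI and expressed from the CMV immediate-early enhancer/promoter, with a bovine growth hormone polyadenylation signal downstream. A T7 promoter lies between the CMV promoter and the insert. The protein carries N-terminal Myc and EGFP tags; EGFP is annotated directly upstream of the TNRC6A reading frame, while the Myc epitope is listed in the catalogue but not separately annotated in the feature table. This variant lacks residues 716–772 and 804–924, which by the construct name correspond to the GW-II and GW-III regions. It also carries four alanine substitutions (F951A, F955A, I958A, F960A) that the name identifies as a nuclear export signal mutation. TNRC6A is an Argonaute-binding scaffold in miRNA- and siRNA-mediated silencing. The associated study concerns its role in guiding Argonaute to the nucleus, so this fluorescent mutant is presumably used to examine how these regions affect subcellular localisation and Argonaute interaction in transfected cells.
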