Features (pLannotate 1.2.2; 21 found; start..end, strand, type, name):
     28..80      -  misc_feature   bom (fragment): basis of mobility region from pBR322
    235..614     +  enhancer       CMV enhancer: human cytomegalovirus immediate early enhancer
    615..818     +  promoter       CMV promoter: human cytomegalovirus (CMV) immediate early promoter
    814..847     +  LTR            5' LTR (truncated) (fragment): truncated 5' long terminal repeat (LTR) from HIV-1
    863..881     +  promoter       T7 promoter: promoter for bacteriophage T7 RNA polymerase
    949..1665    +  CDS            EGFP: EGFP is a basic (constitutively fluorescent) green fluorescent protein published in 1996, derived from Aequorea victoria. It is reported to be a rapidly-maturing weak dimer with moderate acid sensitivity.
   1654..6264    +  CDS            TNRC6A (fragment): TNR6A_HUMAN - Also known as CAGH26, KIAA1460, TNRC6. Experimental evidence at protein level: Swiss-Prot protein existence level 1. Plays a role in RNA-mediated gene silencing by both micro- RNAs (miRNAs) and short interfering RNAs (siRNAs). Required for miRNA- dependent repression of translation and for siRNA-dependent endonucleolytic cleavage of complementary mRNAs by argonaute family proteins. As a scaffolding protein, associates with argonaute proteins bound to partially complementary mRNAs, and can simultaneously recruit CCR4-NOT and PAN deadenylase complexes. From Homo sapiens (Human).
   6305..6529    +  polyA_signal   bGH poly(A) signal: bovine growth hormone polyadenylation signal
   6533..6554    +  promoter       SV40 promoter (fragment): SV40 enhancer and early promoter
   6575..7003    +  rep_origin     f1 ori (sequence partly withheld): f1 bacteriophage origin of replication; arrow indicates direction of (+) strand synthesis
   7017..7346    +  promoter       SV40 promoter: SV40 enhancer and early promoter
   7413..8204    +  CDS            neo: KKA2_KLEPN - Also known as kan, nptII. Experimental evidence at protein level: Swiss-Prot protein existence level 1. Resistance to kanamycin, neomycin, paromomycin, ribostamycin, butirosin and gentamicin B. From Klebsiella pneumoniae.
   8228..8386    +  CDS            ble (fragment): BLE_KLEPN - Experimental evidence at protein level: Swiss-Prot protein existence level 1. Binding protein with a strong affinity to the bleomycin family of antibiotics. Binds to CL990; an antimitotic-antibiotic compound. From Klebsiella pneumoniae.
   8381..8502    +  polyA_signal   SV40 poly(A) signal: SV40 polyadenylation signal
   8573..8595    -  protein_bind   lac operator (fragment): The lac repressor binds to the lac operator to inhibit transcription in E. coli. This inhibition can be relieved by adding lactose or isopropyl-β-D-thiogalactopyranoside (IPTG). lac repressor encoded by lacI
   8599..8629    -  promoter       lac promoter: promoter for the E. coli lac operon
   8644..8665    -  protein_bind   CAP binding site: CAP binding activates transcription in the presence of cAMP. E. coli catabolite activator protein
   8678..8770    -  CDS            lacI (fragment): lac repressor; lacI; The lac repressor binds to the lac operator to inhibit transcription in E. coli. This inhibition can be relieved by adding lactose or isopropyl-β-D-thiogalactopyranoside (IPTG).
   8953..9538    -  rep_origin     ori: high-copy-number ColE1/pMB1/pBR322/pUC origin of replication
   9709..10569   -  CDS            AmpR: β-lactamase; bla; confers resistance to ampicillin, carbenicillin, and related antibiotics
  10570..10674   -  promoter       AmpR promoter: bla
>Addgene plasmid #42043 | pmyc-GFP-TNRC6A-del.GW-II+III-NES-mut | depositor full sequence | sequence record 56803 | pmyc-GFP-TNRC6A-del.GW-II+III-NES-mut sequence 10705 bps
GACGGATCGGGAGATCTCCCGATCCCCTATGGTGCACTCTCAGTACAATCTGCTCTGATGCCGCATAGTT
AAGCCAGTATCTGCTCCCTGCTTGTGTGTTGGAGGTCGCTGAGTAGTGCGCGAGCAAAATTTAAGCTACA
ACAAGGCAAGGCTTGACCGACAATTGCATGAAGAATCTGCTTAGGGTTAGGCGTTTTGCGCTGCTTCGCG
ATGTACGGGCCAGATATACGCGTTGACATTGATTATTGACTAGTTATTAATAGTAATCAATTACGGGGTC
ATTAGTTCATAGCCCATATATGGAGTTCCGCGTTACATAACTTACGGTAAATGGCCCGCCTGGCTGACCG
CCCAACGACCCCCGCCCATTGACGTCAATAATGACGTATGTTCCCATAGTAACGCCAATAGGGACTTTCC
ATTGACGTCAATGGGTGGAGTATTTACGGTAAACTGCCCACTTGGCAGTACATCAAGTGTATCATATGCC
AAGTACGCCCCCTATTGACGTCAATGACGGTAAATGGCCCGCCTGGCATTATGCCCAGTACATGACCTTA
TGGGACTTTCCTACTTGGCAGTACATCTACGTATTAGTCATCGCTATTACCATGGTGATGCGGTTTTGGC
AGTACATCAATGGGCGTGGATAGCGGTTTGACTCACGGGGATTTCCAAGTCTCCACCCCATTGACGTCAA
TGGGAGTTTGTTTTGGCACCAAAATCAACGGGACTTTCCAAAATGTCGTAACAACTCCGCCCCATTGACG
CAAATGGGCGGTAGGCGTGTACGGTGGGAGGTCTATATAAGCAGAGCTCTCTGGCTAACTAGAGAACCCA
CTGCTTACTGGCTTATCGAAATTAATACGACTCACTATAGGGAGACCCAAGCTGGCTAGCCCACCAATGG
AACAAAAACTCATCTCAGAAGAGGATCTGTCCGGCGGCATGGTGAGCAAGGGCGAGGAGCTGTTCACCGG
GGTGGTGCCCATCCTGGTCGAGCTGGACGGCGACGTAAACGGCCACAAGTTCAGCGTGTCCGGCGAGGGC
GAGGGCGATGCCACCTACGGCAAGCTGACCCTGAAGTTCATCTGCACCACCGGCAAGCTGCCCGTGCCCT
GGCCCACCCTCGTGACCACCCTGACCTACGGCGTGCAGTGCTTCAGCCGCTACCCCGACCACATGAAGCA
GCACGACTTCTTCAAGTCCGCCATGCCCGAAGGCTACGTCCAGGAGCGCACCATCTTCTTCAAGGACGAC
GGCAACTACAAGACCCGCGCCGAGGTGAAGTTCGAGGGCGACACCCTGGTGAACCGCATCGAGCTGAAGG
GCATCGACTTCAAGGAGGACGGCAACATCCTGGGGCACAAGCTGGAGTACAACTACAACAGCCACAACGT
CTATATCATGGCCGACAAGCAGAAGAACGGCATCAAGGTGAACTTCAAGATCCGCCACAACATCGAGGAC
GGCAGCGTGCAGCTCGCCGACCACTACCAGCAGAACACCCCCATCGGCGACGGCCCCGTGCTGCTGCCCG
ACAACCACTACCTGAGCACCCAGTCCGCCCTGAGCAAAGACCCCAACGAGAAGCGCGATCACATGGTCCT
GCTGGAGTTCGTGACCGCCGCCGGGATCACTCTCGGCATGGACGAGCTGTACAAGAAGCTTATGGATGCT
GATTCTGCCTCCAGTTCTGAATCAGAGAGAAACATCACTATCATGGCTTCAGGGAACACAGGTGGTGAAA
AAGATGGCCTTCGGAATAGCACTGGACTTGGTTCCCAAAACAAGTTTGTAGTTGGTAGCAGCAGCAATAA
TGTGGGCCATGGAAGTAGTACTGGGCCATGGGGTTTTTCCCATGGAGCCATAATAAGCACATGTCAGGTC
TCTGTGGATGCTCCTGAAAGCAAATCTGAAAGTAGCAACAATAGAATGAATGCTTGGGGCACTGTAAGTT
CTTCATCAAATGGAGGGTTAAATCCAAGCACTTTGAATTCAGCTAGCAACCATGGTGCCTGGCCAGTATT
AGAGAACAATGGACTTGCCCTAAAAGGGCCTGTAGGGAGTGGTAGTTCTGGCATTAATATTCAGTGCAGT
ACTATAGGCCAGATGCCTAACAATCAGAGTATTAACTCTAAAGTGAGTGGTGGTTCTACCCATGGTACCT
GGGGAAGCCTTCAGGAAACTTGTGAATCTGAAGTAAGTGGTACACAGAAGGTTTCATTCAGTGGTCAACC
TCAAAATATTACCACTGAAATGACTGGACCAAATAACACTACTAACTTTATGACCTCTAGTTTACCAAAC
TCCGGTTCAGTGCAGAATAATGAGCTGCCTAGTAGTAACACAGGGGCCTGGCGTGTGAGCACAATGAATC
ATCCTCAGATGCAGGCTCCATCAGGTATGAATGGCACTTCCCTTTCTCACCTTAGCAATGGAGAGTCAAA
AAGTGGAGGCTCTTATGGTACTACATGGGGTGCCTATGGTTCTAATTACTCTGGAGACAAATGTTCAGGC
CCTAATGGCCAAGCTAATGGTGACACTGTGAATGCAACTCTAATGCAGCCTGGCGTAAATGGTCCTATGG
GCACTAACTTTCAAGTTAACACAAACAAAGGAGGTGGTGTGTGGGAATCTGGTGCAGCAAACTCCCAGAG
TACATCATGGGGAAGTGGAAATGGCGCAAATTCTGGAGGAAGTCGAAGAGGATGGGGAACCCCTGCACAA
AACACTGGCACTAATTTACCCAGCGTTGAGTGGAACAAACTGCCTAGCAATCAGCATTCCAATGATAGTG
CAAATGGCAATGGTAAGACGTTTACAAATGGATGGAAATCTACTGAGGAAGAGGATCAGGGTTCTGCCAC
ATCTCAGACAAATGAGCAAAGCAGTGTGTGGGCCAAAACAGGAGGTACAGTGGAGAGCGATGGTAGTACA
GAAAGCACTGGACGCCTTGAGGAAAAAGGAACTGGGGAAAGTCAGAGTAGAGACAGAAGAAAAATTGATC
AGCACACATTACTCCAAAGCATTGTAAACAGAACTGACTTAGATCCACGTGTCCTGTCCAACTCTGGTTG
GGGACAGACTCCTATTAAGCAGAATACTGCCTGGGATACAGAAACATCACCTAGAGGGGAACGAAAGACT
GACAATGGGACAGAGGCCTGGGGAAGCTCTGCAACACAGACTTTTAACTCAGGGGCATGTATAGATAAGA
CTAGCCCTAATGGTAATGATACCTCATCTGTATCAGGGTGGGGCGATCCCAAACCTGCTCTGAGGTGGGG
AGATTCCAAAGGCTCAAACTGCCAGGGGGGGTGGGAAGATGATTCTGCTGCTACAGGAATGGTCAAGAGC
AATCAGTGGGGGAATTGCAAAGAGGAGAAGGCTGCATGGAATGACTCGCAAAAGAATAAACAGGGATGGG
GTGATGGACAAAAATCAAGCCAAGGGTGGTCTGTTTCTGCCAGTGATAACTGGGGAGAAACTTCAAGGAA
TAACCATTGGGGTGAGGCCAATAAGAAATCCAGCTCAGGAGGTAGTGACAGTGACAGGTCCGTTTCCGGT
TGGAACGAACTTGGTAAAACTAGTTCTTTCACTTGGGGAAACAACATAAATCCAAATAATTCATCAGGAT
GGGATGAATCTTCTAAACCTACTCCTTCCCAGGGATGGGGAGACCCTCCAAAGTCTAATCAGTCTCTAGG
TTGGGGAGATTCGTCAAAGCCAGTCAGCTCTCCAGACTGGAACAAGCAACAAGACATTGTTGGATCTTGG
GGAATCCCACCAGCTACAGGCAAACCTCCTGGTACAGTCCCAAATGGCAACAGCCGTTCAGACCAGCAAG
CACAGGTACATCAGCTGCTAACGCCTGCAAGTGCCATCTCAAACAAAGAGGCAAGCAGTCTGAGTGGCAA
AAAAAGGAGAAGGGAAAGGGGAATGATGAAAGGTGGAAACAAACAAGAAGAAGCGTGGATAAATCCAGCC
GTTAAACAGGCTTCAAACGCCAGTGCTTCGAGAGACTCACCAGAGGAAAATGTACAAAGCAATAAGATGG
ACCTTTCTGGAGGAATGTTACAAGACAAACGAATGGAGATAGATAAACATAGCCTAAATATTGGTGATTA
CAATCGAACGGTCGGGAAAGGCCCTGGTTCTCGGCCTCAGATTTCCAAAGAGTCTTCCATGGAGCGCAAT
CCTTATTTTGATAAGGATGGCATTGTAGCAGATGAATCCCAAAACATGCAGTTTATGTCCAGTCAAAGCA
TGAAGCTTCCCCCTTCAAATAGTGCACTACCTAACCAGGCCCTTGGCTCCATAGCAGGGCTGGGTATGCA
AAACTTGAATTCTGTTAGACAGAATGGCAATCCCAGTATGTTTGGTGTTGGAAACACAGCAGCACAACCC
CGGGGCATGCAGCAGCCTCCAGCACAACCTCTTAGTTCATCTCAGCCTAATCTCCGTGCTCAAGTGCCTC
CTCCATTACTCTCCCCTCAGGTTCCAGTTTCATTGCTGAAGTATGCACCAAACAACGGTGGCCTGAATCC
ACTCTTTGGCCCTCAACAGGTAGCCATGCTGAACCAGCTATCCCAGCTAAACCAGCTTTCTCAGATCTCC
CAGTTACAGCGATTGTTAGCGCAGCAGCAAAGGGCGCAGAGTCAGAGAAGCGTGCCTTCTGGGAACCGGC
CGCAGCAAGACCAGCAGGGTCGACCTCTTAGTGTGCAGCAGCAAATGATGCAACAATCTCGTCAACTTGA
TCCAAACCTGTTGGTGAAGCAGCAGACTCCACCATCTCAGCAGCAGCCACTCCATCAGCCAGCCATGAAG
TCTTTCCTTGACAATGTCATGCCCCACACTACACCTGAGCTGCAAAAAGGGCCATCACCAATAAATGCTT
TCAGCAACTTCCCTATAGGCTTGAACTCAAACTTGAATGTAAATATGGATATGAACAGTATTAAAGAGCC
ACAGTCAAGACTAAGGAAGTGGACGACAGTGGACAGCATTTCTGTGAACACATCTTTGGATCAAAACTCC
AGCAAACATGGTGCTATTTCAAGTGGTTTCAGGCTGGAAGAGTCTCCATTTGTTCCCTATGACTTTATGA
ACAGCAGTACTTCACCAGCCAGTCCTCCAGGTTCAATAGGAGATGGCTGGCCACGTGCCAAATCGCCTAA
CGGCTCTAGCAGTGTTAATTGGCCACCAGAATTTCGTCCTGGTGAGCCATGGAAAGGTTATCCAAACATT
GACCCTGAAACTGACCCTTACGTCACTCCTGGCAGTGTCATAAACAATCTTTCAATTAATACTGTGCGGG
AAGTTGACCACCTCAGGGACAGGAACAGTGGGTCATCCTCATCCTTGAACACCACGCTGCCTTCAACTAG
TGCCTGGTCATCCATTCGTGCCTCCAACTACAACGTTCCCCTCAGCAGTACAGCACAAAGCACTTCAGCC
AGAAATAGTGATTCCAAATTGACATGGTCTCCTGGTTCAGTTACAAACACCTCTCTGGCTCATGAGCTGT
GGAAGGTCCCTTTGCCACCTAAAAACATCACTGCTCCGTCCCGCCCACCTCCGGGACTGACTGGTCAGAA
GCCACCCTTGTCTACGTGGGATAATTCTCCCCTTCGTATAGGTGGAGGATGGGGAAATTCTGACGCCAGA
TATACCCCAGGTTCCAGCTGGGGTGAGAGCAGCTCAGGGAGAATAACAAATTGGCTTGTTCTAAAAAACC
TTACACCTCAGATCGATGGCTCAACTCTGCGCACTCTGTGCATGCAGCACGGCCCGCTGATCACATTCCA
CCTGAACCTCCCTCACGGAAATGCTCTGGTCCGCTACAGTTCAAAAGAAGAGGTAGTGAAGGCACAAAAG
TCTCTGCACATGTGTGTACTGGGGAACACTACTATTCTTGCTGAGTTTGCCAGTGAAGAGGAGATCAGTC
GTTTCTTTGCACAAAGCCAGTCTCTGACCCCTTCTCCCGGCTGGCAGTCTCTCGGGTCCAGCCAGAGCCG
GCTGGGCTCCCTCGACTGTTCCCACTCATTCTCCAGCCGGACCGATCTCAATCACTGGAATGGTGCTGGG
CTGTCGGGAACTAACTGTGGAGACCTTCACGGCACTTCACTCTGGGGGACCCCGCATTATTCCACAAGCC
TGTGGGGTCCCCCAAGCAGCAGCGACCCCCGAGGAATTAGCAGCCCATCTCCCATTAACGCTTTTCTTTC
TGTTGACCACCTGGGTGGGGGTGGAGAGTCCATGTAATCTAGAGGGCCCGTTTAAACCCGCTGATCAGCC
TCGACTGTGCCTTCTAGTTGCCAGCCATCTGTTGTTTGCCCCTCCCCCGTGCCTTCCTTGACCCTGGAAG
GTGCCACTCCCACTGTCCTTTCCTAATAAAATGAGGAAATTGCATCGCATTGTCTGAGTAGGTGTCATTC
TATTCTGGGGGGTGGGGTGGGGCAGGACAGCAAGGGGGAGGATTGGGAAGACAATAGCAGGCATGCTGGG
GATGCGGTGGGCTCTATGGCTTCTGAGGCGGAAAGAACCAGCTGGGGCTCTAGGGGGTATCCCC
[124 nt withheld, positions 6575-6698]
C
[91 nt withheld, positions 6700-6790]
A
[49 nt withheld, positions 6792-6840]
CCTTTGACGTTGGAGTCCACGTTCTTT
[37 nt withheld, positions 6868-6904]
ACCCTATCTCGGTCTATTCTTTTGATTTATAAGGGATTTTGCCGATTTCGGCCTATTGGTTAAAAAATGA
GCTGATTTAACAAAAATTTAACGCGAATTAATTCTGTGGAATGTGTGTCAGTTAGGGTGTGGAAAGTCCC
CAGGCTCCCCAGCAGGCAGAAGTATGCAAAGCATGCATCTCAATTAGTCAGCAACCAGGTGTGGAAAGTC
CCCAGGCTCCCCAGCAGGCAGAAGTATGCAAAGCATGCATCTCAATTAGTCAGCAACCATAGTCCCGCCC
CTAACTCCGCCCATCCCGCCCCTAACTCCGCCCAGTTCCGCCCATTCTCCGCCCCATGGCTGACTAATTT
TTTTTATTTATGCAGAGGCCGAGGCCGCCTCTGCCTCTGAGCTATTCCAGAAGTAGTGAGGAGGCTTTTT
TGGAGGCCTAGGCTTTTGCAAAAAGCTCCCGGGAGCTTGTATATCCATTTTCGGATCTGATCAAGAGACA
GGATGAGGATCGTTTCGCATGATTGAACAAGATGGATTGCACGCAGGTTCTCCGGCCGCTTGGGTGGAGA
GGCTATTCGGCTATGACTGGGCACAACAGACAATCGGCTGCTCTGATGCCGCCGTGTTCCGGCTGTCAGC
GCAGGGGCGCCCGGTTCTTTTTGTCAAGACCGACCTGTCCGGTGCCCTGAATGAACTGCAGGACGAGGCA
GCGCGGCTATCGTGGCTGGCCACGACGGGCGTTCCTTGCGCAGCTGTGCTCGACGTTGTCACTGAAGCGG
GAAGGGACTGGCTGCTATTGGGCGAAGTGCCGGGGCAGGATCTCCTGTCATCTCACCTTGCTCCTGCCGA
GAAAGTATCCATCATGGCTGATGCAATGCGGCGGCTGCATACGCTTGATCCGGCTACCTGCCCATTCGAC
CACCAAGCGAAACATCGCATCGAGCGAGCACGTACTCGGATGGAAGCCGGTCTTGTCGATCAGGATGATC
TGGACGAAGAGCATCAGGGGCTCGCGCCAGCCGAACTGTTCGCCAGGCTCAAGGCGCGCATGCCCGACGG
CGAGGATCTCGTCGTGACCCATGGCGATGCCTGCTTGCCGAATATCATGGTGGAAAATGGCCGCTTTTCT
GGATTCATCGACTGTGGCCGGCTGGGTGTGGCGGACCGCTATCAGGACATAGCGTTGGCTACCCGTGATA
TTGCTGAAGAGCTTGGCGGCGAATGGGCTGACCGCTTCCTCGTGCTTTACGGTATCGCCGCTCCCGATTC
GCAGCGCATCGCCTTCTATCGCCTTCTTGACGAGTTCTTCTGAGCGGGACTCTGGGGTTCGAAATGACCG
ACCAAGCGACGCCCAACCTGCCATCACGAGATTTCGATTCCACCGCCGCCTTCTATGAAAGGTTGGGCTT
CGGAATCGTTTTCCGGGACGCCGGCTGGATGATCCTCCAGCGCGGGGATCTCATGCTGGAGTTCTTCGCC
CACCCCAACTTGTTTATTGCAGCTTATAATGGTTACAAATAAAGCAATAGCATCACAAATTTCACAAATA
AAGCATTTTTTTCACTGCATTCTAGTTGTGGTTTGTCCAAACTCATCAATGTATCTTATCATGTCTGTAT
ACCGTCGACCTCTAGCTAGAGCTTGGCGTAATCATGGTCATAGCTGTTTCCTGTGTGAAATTGTTATCCG
CTCACAATTCCACACAACATACGAGCCGGAAGCATAAAGTGTAAAGCCTGGGGTGCCTAATGAGTGAGCT
AACTCACATTAATTGCGTTGCGCTCACTGCCCGCTTTCCAGTCGGGAAACCTGTCGTGCCAGCTGCATTA
ATGAATCGGCCAACGCGCGGGGAGAGGCGGTTTGCGTATTGGGCGCTCTTCCGCTTCCTCGCTCACTGAC
TCGCTGCGCTCGGTCGTTCGGCTGCGGCGAGCGGTATCAGCTCACTCAAAGGCGGTAATACGGTTATCCA
CAGAATCAGGGGATAACGCAGGAAAGAACATGTGAGCAAAAGGCCAGCAAAAGGCCAGGAACCGTAAAAA
GGCCGCGTTGCTGGCGTTTTTCCATAGGCTCCGCCCCCCTGACGAGCATCACAAAAATCGACGCTCAAGT
CAGAGGTGGCGAAACCCGACAGGACTATAAAGATACCAGGCGTTTCCCCCTGGAAGCTCCCTCGTGCGCT
CTCCTGTTCCGACCCTGCCGCTTACCGGATACCTGTCCGCCTTTCTCCCTTCGGGAAGCGTGGCGCTTTC
TCATAGCTCACGCTGTAGGTATCTCAGTTCGGTGTAGGTCGTTCGCTCCAAGCTGGGCTGTGTGCACGAA
CCCCCCGTTCAGCCCGACCGCTGCGCCTTATCCGGTAACTATCGTCTTGAGTCCAACCCGGTAAGACACG
ACTTATCGCCACTGGCAGCAGCCACTGGTAACAGGATTAGCAGAGCGAGGTATGTAGGCGGTGCTACAGA
GTTCTTGAAGTGGTGGCCTAACTACGGCTACACTAGAAGAACAGTATTTGGTATCTGCGCTCTGCTGAAG
CCAGTTACCTTCGGAAAAAGAGTTGGTAGCTCTTGATCCGGCAAACAAACCACCGCTGGTAGCGGTTTTT
TTGTTTGCAAGCAGCAGATTACGCGCAGAAAAAAAGGATCTCAAGAAGATCCTTTGATCTTTTCTACGGG
GTCTGACGCTCAGTGGAACGAAAACTCACGTTAAGGGATTTTGGTCATGAGATTATCAAAAAGGATCTTC
ACCTAGATCCTTTTAAATTAAAAATGAAGTTTTAAATCAATCTAAAGTATATATGAGTAAACTTGGTCTG
ACAGTTACCAATGCTTAATCAGTGAGGCACCTATCTCAGCGATCTGTCTATTTCGTTCATCCATAGTTGC
CTGACTCCCCGTCGTGTAGATAACTACGATACGGGAGGGCTTACCATCTGGCCCCAGTGCTGCAATGATA
CCGCGAGACCCACGCTCACCGGCTCCAGATTTATCAGCAATAAACCAGCCAGCCGGAAGGGCCGAGCGCA
GAAGTGGTCCTGCAACTTTATCCGCCTCCATCCAGTCTATTAATTGTTGCCGGGAAGCTAGAGTAAGTAG
TTCGCCAGTTAATAGTTTGCGCAACGTTGTTGCCATTGCTACAGGCATCGTGGTGTCACGCTCGTCGTTT
GGTATGGCTTCATTCAGCTCCGGTTCCCAACGATCAAGGCGAGTTACATGATCCCCCATGTTGTGCAAAA
AAGCGGTTAGCTCCTTCGGTCCTCCGATCGTTGTCAGAAGTAAGTTGGCCGCAGTGTTATCACTCATGGT
TATGGCAGCACTGCATAATTCTCTTACTGTCATGCCATCCGTAAGATGCTTTTCTGTGACTGGTGAGTAC
TCAACCAAGTCATTCTGAGAATAGTGTATGCGGCGACCGAGTTGCTCTTGCCCGGCGTCAATACGGGATA
ATACCGCGCCACATAGCAGAACTTTAAAAGTGCTCATCATTGGAAAACGTTCTTCGGGGCGAAAACTCTC
AAGGATCTTACCGCTGTTGAGATCCAGTTCGATGTAACCCACTCGTGCACCCAACTGATCTTCAGCATCT
TTTACTTTCACCAGCGTTTCTGGGTGAGCAAAAACAGGAAGGCAAAATGCCGCAAAAAAGGGAATAAGGG
CGACACGGAAATGTTGAATACTCATACTCTTCCTTTTTCAATATTATTGAAGCATTTATCAGGGTTATTG
TCTCATGAGCGGATACATATTTGAATGTATTTAGAAAAATAAACAAATAGGGGTTCCGCGCACATTTCCC
CGAAAAGTGCCACCTGACGTC
