>Addgene plasmid #42043 | pmyc-GFP-TNRC6A-del.GW-II+III-NES-mut | addgene partial sequence | sequence record 59736 | EGFP-C
GGACGAGCTGTACAAGTCCGGCGGCAAGCTTATGGATGCTGATTCTGCCTCCAGTTCTGAATCAGAGAGA
AACATCACTATCATGGCTTCAGGGAACACAGGTGGTGAAAAAGATGGCCTTCGGAATAGCACTGGACTTG
GTTCCCAAAACAAGTTTGTAGTTGGTAGCAGCAGCAATAATGTGGGCCATGGAAGTAGTACTGGGCCATG
GGGTTTTTCCCATGGAGCCATAATAAGCACATGTCAGGTCTCTGTGGATGCTCCTGAAAGCAAATCTGAA
AGTAGCAACAATAGAATGAATGCTTGGGGCACTGTAAGTTCTTCATCAAATGGAGGGTTAAATCCAAGCA
CTTTGAATTCAGCTAGCAACCATGGTGCCTGGCCAGTATTAGAGAACAATGGACTTGCCCTAAAAGGGCC
TGTAGGGAGTGGTAGTTCTGGCATTAATATTCAGTGCAGTACTATAGGCCAGATGCCTAACAATCAGAGT
ATTAACTCTAAAGTGAGTGGTGGTTCTACCCATGGTACCTGGGGAAGCCTTCAGGAAACTTGTGAATCTG
AAGTAAGTGGTACACAGAAGGTTTCATTCAGTGGTCAACCTCAAAATATTACCACTGAAATGACTGGACC
AAATAACACTACTAACTTTATGACCTCTAGTTTACCAAACTCCGGTTCAGTGCAGAATAATGAGCTGCCT
AGTAGTAACACAGGGGCCTGGCGTGTGAGCACAATGAATCATCCTCAGATGCAGGCTCCATCAGGTATGA
ATGGCACTTCCCTTTCTCACCTTAGCAATGGAGAGTCAAAAAGTGGAGGCTCTTATGGTACTACATGGGG
TGCCTATGG
