>Addgene plasmid #42043 | pmyc-GFP-TNRC6A-del.GW-II+III-NES-mut | addgene partial sequence | sequence record 60154 | CMV-F 5'-CGCAAATGGGCGGTAGGCGTG-3'
AGCAGAGCTCTCTGGCTAACTAGAGAACCCACTGCTTACTGGCTTATCGAAATTAATACGACTCACTATA
GGGAGACCCAAGCTGGCTAGCCCACCATGGAACAAAAACTCATCTCAGAAGAGGATCTGTCCGGCGGCAT
GGTGAGCAAGGGCGAGGAGCTGTTCACCGGGGTGGTGCCCATCCTGGTCGAGCTGGACGGCGACGTAAAC
GGCCACAAGTTCAGCGTGTCCGGCGAGGGCGAGGGCGATGCCACCTACGGCAAGCTGACCCTGAAGTTCA
TCTGCACCACCGGCAAGCTGCCCGTGCCCTGGCCCACCCTCGTGACCACCCTGACCTACGGCGTGCAGTG
CTTCAGCCGCTACCCCGACCACATGAAGCAGCACGACTTCTTCAAGTCCGCCATGCCCGAAGGCTACGTC
CAGGAGCGCACCATCTTCTTCAAGGACGACGGCAACTACAAGACCCGCGCCGAGGTGAAGTTCGAGGGCG
ACACCCTGGTGAACCGCATCGAGCTGAAGGGCATCGACTTCAAGGAGGACGGCAACATCCTGGGGCACAA
GCTGGAGTACAACTACAACAGCCACAACGTCTATATCATGGCCGACAAGCAGAAGAACGGCATCAAGGTG
AACTTCAAGATCCGCCACAACATCGAGGACGGCAGCGTGCAGCTCGCCGACCACTACCAGCAGAACACCC
CCATCGGCGACGGCCCCGTGCTGCTGCCCGACAACCACTACCTGAGCACCCAGTCCGCCCTGAGCAAAGA
CCCCAACGAGAAGCGCGATCACATGGTCCTGCTGGAGTTCGTGACCGCCGCCGGGATCACTCTCGGCATG
GACGAGCTGTACAAGTCCGGCGGCAAGCTTATGGATGCTGA
