>Addgene plasmid #42043 | pmyc-GFP-TNRC6A-del.GW-II+III-NES-mut | addgene partial sequence | sequence record 60155 | hTNRC6A-F1 5'-atgagcaaagcagtgtgtgg-3'
CGATGGTAGTACAGAAAGCACTGGACGCCTTGAGGAAAAAGGAACTGGGGAAAGTCAGAGTAGAGACAGA
AGAAAAATTGATCAGCACACATTACTCCAAAGCATTGTAAACAGAACTGACTTAGATCCACGTGTCCTGT
CCAACTCTGGTTGGGGACAGACTCCTATTAAGCAGAATACTGCCTGGGATACAGAAACATCACCTAGAGG
GGAACGAAAGACTGACAATGGGACAGAGGCCTGGGGAAGCTCTGCAACACAGACTTTTAACTCAGGGGCA
TGTATAGATAAGACTAGCCCTAATGGTAATGATACCTCATCTGTATCAGGGTGGGGCGATCCCAAACCTG
CTCTGAGGTGGGGAGATTCCAAAGGCTCAAACTGCCAGGGGGGGTGGGAAGATGATTCTGCTGCTACAGG
AATGGTCAAGAGCAATCAGTGGGGGAATTGCAAAGAGGAGAAGGCTGCATGGAATGACTCGCAAAAGAAT
AAACAGGGATGGGGTGATGGACAAAAATCAAGCCAAGGGTGGTCTGTTTCTGCCAGTGATAACTGGGGAG
AAACTTCAAGGAATAACCATTGGGGTGAGGCCAATAAGAAATCCAGCTCAGGAGGTAGTGACAGTGACAG
GTCCGTTTCCGGTTGGAACGAACTTGGTAAAACTAGTTCTTTCACTTGGGGAAACAACATAAATCCAAAT
AATTCATCAGGATGGGATGAATCTTCTAAACCTACTCCTTCCCAGGGATGGGGAGACCCTCCAAAGTCTA
ATCAGTCTCTAGGTTGGGGAGATTCGTCAAAGCCAGTCAGCTCTCCAGACTGGAACAAGCAACAAGACAT
TGTTGGATCTTGGGGAATCCCACCAGCTACAG
