>Addgene plasmid #42043 | pmyc-GFP-TNRC6A-del.GW-II+III-NES-mut | addgene partial sequence | sequence record 60156 | hTNRC6A-R1 5'-GGAAATCTGAGGCCGAGAAC-3'
TTCGATTGTAATCACCAATATTTAGGCTATGTTTATCTATCTCCATTCGTTTGTCTTGTAACATTCCTCC
AGAAAGGTCCATCTTATTGCTTTGTACATTTTCCTCTGGTGAGTCTCTCGAAGCACTGGCGTTTGAAGCC
TGTTTAACGGCTGGATTTATCCACGCTTCTTCTTGTTTGTTTCCACCTTTCATCATTCCCCTTTCCCTTC
TCCTTTTTTTGCCACTCAGACTGCTTGCCTCTTTGTTTGAGATGGCACTTGCAGGCGTTAGCAGCTGATG
TACCTGTGCTTGCTGGTCTGAACGGCTGTTGCCATTTGGGACTGTACCAGGAGGTTTGCCTGTAGCTGGT
GGGATTCCCCAAGATCCAACAATGTCTTGTTGCTTGTTCCAGTCTGGAGAGCTGACTGGCTTTGACGAAT
CTCCCCAACCTAGAGACTGATTAGACTTTGGAGGGTCTCCCCATCCCTGGGAAGGAGTAGGTTTAGAAGA
TTCATCCCATCCTGATGAATTATTTGGATTTATGTTGTTTCCCCAAGTGAAAGAACTAGTTTTACCAAGT
TCGTTCCAACCGGAAACGGACCTGTCACTGTCACTACCTCCTGAGCTGGATTTCTTATTGGCCTCACCCC
AATGGTTATTCCTTGAAGTTTCTCCCCAGTTATCACTGGCAGAAACAGACCACCCTTGGCTTGATTTTTG
TCCATCACCCCATCCCTGTTTATTCTTTTGCGAGTCATTCCATGCAGCCTTCTCCTCTTTGCAATTCCCC
CACTGATTGCTCTTGACCATTCCTGTAGCAGCAGAATCATCTTCCCACCCCCCCTGGCAGTTTGAGCCTT
TG
